>Addgene plasmid #186963 | Rtn3c-mEmerald | addgene full sequence | sequence record 372869 | Addgene NGS Result
GACGGATCGGGAGATCTCCCGATCCCCTATGGTGCACTCTCAGTACAATCTGCTCTGATGCCGCATAGTT
AAGCCAGTATCTGCTCCCTGCTTGTGTGTTGGAGGTCGCTGAGTAGTGCGCGAGCAAAATTTAAGCTACA
ACAAGGCAAGGCTTGACCGACAATTGCATGAAGAATCTGCTTAGGGTTAGGCGTTTTGCGCTGCTTCGCG
ATGTACGGGCCAGATATACGCGTTGACATTGATTATTGACTAGTTATTAATAGTAATCAATTACGGGGTC
ATTAGTTCATAGCCCATATATGGAGTTCCGCGTTACATAACTTACGGTAAATGGCCCGCCTGGCTGACCG
CCCAACGACCCCCGCCCATTGACGTCAATAATGACGTATGTTCCCATAGTAACGCCAATAGGGACTTTCC
ATTGACGTCAATGGGTGGAGTATTTACGGTAAACTGCCCACTTGGCAGTACATCAAGTGTATCATATGCC
AAGTACGCCCCCTATTGACGTCAATGACGGTAAATGGCCCGCCTGGCATTATGCCCAGTACATGACCTTA
TGGGACTTTCCTACTTGGCAGTACATCTACGTATTAGTCATCGCTATTACCATGGTGATGCGGTTTTGGC
AGTACATCAATGGGCGTGGATAGCGGTTTGACTCACGGGGATTTCCAAGTCTCCACCCCATTGACGTCAA
TGGGAGTTTGTTTTGGCACCAAAATCAACGGGACTTTCCAAAATGTCGTAACAACTCCGCCCCATTGACG
CAAATGGGCGGTAGGCGTGTACGGTGGGAGGTCTATATAAGCAGAGCTCTCTGGCTAACTAGAGAACCCA
CTGCTTACTGGCTTATCGAAATTAATACGACTCACTATAGGGAGACCCAAGCTGGCTAGCGTTTAAACTT
AAGCTTGGTACCGAGCTCGGATCCACTAGTCCAGTGTGGTGGAATTCATGGCGGAGTCGTCAGCGGCCAC
TCAGTCCCCGTCAGTCTCCTCGTCGTCCTCCGGGGCCGAGCCGTCAGCTCTCGGCGGCGGCGGCGGGAGC
CCTGGAGCCTGCCCCGCCCTGGGGGCGAAGAGCTGCGGCTCCTCGTGTGCGGTGCACGATCTGATTTTCT
GGCGAGATGTGAAGAAGACTGGGTTTGTCTTTGGCACCACACTGATCATGCTGCTCTCTCTGGCAGCCTT
CAGTGTTATCAGTGTGGTCTCTTACCTCATCCTGGCTCTTCTCTCTGTCACCATCAGCTTCAGAGTCTAT
AAGTCTGTCATTCAAGCTGTGCAGAAGTCAGAAGAAGGACATCCATTCAAGGCCTACTTGGATGTGGACA
TTACCCTGTCTTCAGAAGCTTTCCACAACTACATGAATGCTGCGATGGTGCATGTCAACAAGGCCCTCAA
ACTCATTATTCGTCTCTTTCTGGTAGAAGACTTGGTTGACTCCTTGAAGCTGGCTGTCTTCATGTGGCTG
ATGACCTATGTTGGTGCTGTTTTTAATGGAATTACCCTTCTGATTCTCGCCGAGCTGCTTGTCTTCAGCG
TCCCAATTGTCTATGAGAAGTATAAGACACAGATTGACCACTATGTTGGGATTGCCCGGGATCAGACCAA
GTCAATTGTTGAAAAGATCCAAGCAAAGCTTCCTGGAATCGCCAAAAAAAAGGCAGAAATGGTGAGCAAG
GGCGAGGAGCTGTTCACCGGGGTGGTGCCCATCCTGGTCGAGCTGGACGGCGACGTAAACGGCCACAAGT
TCAGCGTGTCCGGCGAGGGCGAGGGCGATGCCACCTACGGCAAGCTGACCCTGAAGTTCATCTGCACCAC
CGGCAAGCTGCCCGTGCCCTGGCCCACCCTCGTGACCACCTTGACCTACGGCGTGCAGTGCTTCGCCCGC
TACCCCGACCACATGAAGCAGCACGACTTCTTCAAGTCCGCCATGCCCGAAGGCTACGTCCAGGAGCGCA
CCATCTTCTTCAAGGACGACGGCAACTACAAGACCCGCGCCGAGGTGAAGTTCGAGGGCGACACCCTGGT
GAACCGCATCGAGCTGAAGGGCATCGACTTCAAGGAGGACGGCAACATCCTGGGGCACAAGCTGGAGTAC
AACTACAACAGCCACAAGGTCTATATCACCGCCGACAAGCAGAAGAACGGCATCAAGGTGAACTTCAAGA
CCCGCCACAACATCGAGGACGGCAGCGTGCAGCTCGCCGACCACTACCAGCAGAACACCCCCATCGGCGA
CGGCCCCGTGCTGCTGCCCGACAACCACTACCTGAGCACCCAGTCCAAGCTGAGCAAAGACCCCAACGAG
AAGCGCGATCACATGGTCCTGCTGGAGTTCGTGACCGCCGCCGGGATCACTCTCGGCATGGACGAGCTGT
ACAAGTAATCTAGAGGGCCCGTTTAAACCCGCTGATCAGCCTCGACTGTGCCTTCTAGTTGCCAGCCATC
TGTTGTTTGCCCCTCCCCCGTGCCTTCCTTGACCCTGGAAGGTGCCACTCCCACTGTCCTTTCCTAATAA
AATGAGGAAATTGCATCGCATTGTCTGAGTAGGTGTCATTCTATTCTGGGGGGTGGGGTGGGGCAGGACA
GCAAGGGGGAGGATTGGGAAGACAATAGCAGGCATGCTGGGGATGCGGTGGGCTCTATGGCTTCTGAGGC
GGAAAGAACCAGCTGGGGCTCTAGGGGGTATCCCC
[124 nt withheld, positions 2696-2819]
C
[91 nt withheld, positions 2821-2911]
A
[49 nt withheld, positions 2913-2961]
CCTTTGACGTTGGAGTCCACGTTCTTT
[37 nt withheld, positions 2989-3025]
ACCCTATCTCGGTCTATTCTTTTGATTTATAAGGGATTTTGCCGATTTCGGCCTATTGGTTAAAAAATGA
GCTGATTTAACAAAAATTTAACGCGAATTAATTCTGTGGAATGTGTGTCAGTTAGGGTGTGGAAAGTCCC
CAGGCTCCCCAGCAGGCAGAAGTATGCAAAGCATGCATCTCAATTAGTCAGCAACCAGGTGTGGAAAGTC
CCCAGGCTCCCCAGCAGGCAGAAGTATGCAAAGCATGCATCTCAATTAGTCAGCAACCATAGTCCCGCCC
CTAACTCCGCCCATCCCGCCCCTAACTCCGCCCAGTTCCGCCCATTCTCCGCCCCATGGCTGACTAATTT
TTTTTATTTATGCAGAGGCCGAGGCCGCCTCTGCCTCTGAGCTATTCCAGAAGTAGTGAGGAGGCTTTTT
TGGAGGCCTAGGCTTTTGCAAAAAGCTCCCGGGAGCTTGTATATCCATTTTCGGATCTGATCAAGAGACA
GGATGAGGATCGTTTCGCATGATTGAACAAGATGGATTGCACGCAGGTTCTCCGGCCGCTTGGGTGGAGA
GGCTATTCGGCTATGACTGGGCACAACAGACAATCGGCTGCTCTGATGCCGCCGTGTTCCGGCTGTCAGC
GCAGGGGCGCCCGGTTCTTTTTGTCAAGACCGACCTGTCCGGTGCCCTGAATGAACTGCAGGACGAGGCA
GCGCGGCTATCGTGGCTGGCCACGACGGGCGTTCCTTGCGCAGCTGTGCTCGACGTTGTCACTGAAGCGG
GAAGGGACTGGCTGCTATTGGGCGAAGTGCCGGGGCAGGATCTCCTGTCATCTCACCTTGCTCCTGCCGA
GAAAGTATCCATCATGGCTGATGCAATGCGGCGGCTGCATACGCTTGATCCGGCTACCTGCCCATTCGAC
CACCAAGCGAAACATCGCATCGAGCGAGCACGTACTCGGATGGAAGCCGGTCTTGTCGATCAGGATGATC
TGGACGAAGAGCATCAGGGGCTCGCGCCAGCCGAACTGTTCGCCAGGCTCAAGGCGCGCATGCCCGACGG
CGAGGATCTCGTCGTGACCCATGGCGATGCCTGCTTGCCGAATATCATGGTGGAAAATGGCCGCTTTTCT
GGATTCATCGACTGTGGCCGGCTGGGTGTGGCGGACCGCTATCAGGACATAGCGTTGGCTACCCGTGATA
TTGCTGAAGAGCTTGGCGGCGAATGGGCTGACCGCTTCCTCGTGCTTTACGGTATCGCCGCTCCCGATTC
GCAGCGCATCGCCTTCTATCGCCTTCTTGACGAGTTCTTCTGAGCGGGACTCTGGGGTTCGAAATGACCG
ACCAAGCGACGCCCAACCTGCCATCACGAGATTTCGATTCCACCGCCGCCTTCTATGAAAGGTTGGGCTT
CGGAATCGTTTTCCGGGACGCCGGCTGGATGATCCTCCAGCGCGGGGATCTCATGCTGGAGTTCTTCGCC
CACCCCAACTTGTTTATTGCAGCTTATAATGGTTACAAATAAAGCAATAGCATCACAAATTTCACAAATA
AAGCATTTTTTTCACTGCATTCTAGTTGTGGTTTGTCCAAACTCATCAATGTATCTTATCATGTCTGTAT
ACCGTCGACCTCTAGCTAGAGCTTGGCGTAATCATGGTCATAGCTGTTTCCTGTGTGAAATTGTTATCCG
CTCACAATTCCACACAACATACGAGCCGGAAGCATAAAGTGTAAAGCCTGGGGTGCCTAATGAGTGAGCT
AACTCACATTAATTGCGTTGCGCTCACTGCCCGCTTTCCAGTCGGGAAACCTGTCGTGCCAGCTGCATTA
ATGAATCGGCCAACGCGCGGGGAGAGGCGGTTTGCGTATTGGGCGCTCTTCCGCTTCCTCGCTCACTGAC
TCGCTGCGCTCGGTCGTTCGGCTGCGGCGAGCGGTATCAGCTCACTCAAAGGCGGTAATACGGTTATCCA
CAGAATCAGGGGATAACGCAGGAAAGAACATGTGAGCAAAAGGCCAGCAAAAGGCCAGGAACCGTAAAAA
GGCCGCGTTGCTGGCGTTTTTCCATAGGCTCCGCCCCCCTGACGAGCATCACAAAAATCGACGCTCAAGT
CAGAGGTGGCGAAACCCGACAGGACTATAAAGATACCAGGCGTTTCCCCCTGGAAGCTCCCTCGTGCGCT
CTCCTGTTCCGACCCTGCCGCTTACCGGATACCTGTCCGCCTTTCTCCCTTCGGGAAGCGTGGCGCTTTC
TCATAGCTCACGCTGTAGGTATCTCAGTTCGGTGTAGGTCGTTCGCTCCAAGCTGGGCTGTGTGCACGAA
CCCCCCGTTCAGCCCGACCGCTGCGCCTTATCCGGTAACTATCGTCTTGAGTCCAACCCGGTAAGACACG
ACTTATCGCCACTGGCAGCAGCCACTGGTAACAGGATTAGCAGAGCGAGGTATGTAGGCGGTGCTACAGA
GTTCTTGAAGTGGTGGCCTAACTACGGCTACACTAGAAGAACAGTATTTGGTATCTGCGCTCTGCTGAAG
CCAGTTACCTTCGGAAAAAGAGTTGGTAGCTCTTGATCCGGCAAACAAACCACCGCTGGTAGCGGTGGTT
TTTTTGTTTGCAAGCAGCAGATTACGCGCAGAAAAAAAGGATCTCAAGAAGATCCTTTGATCTTTTCTAC
GGGGTCTGACGCTCAGTGGAACGAAAACTCACGTTAAGGGATTTTGGTCATGAGATTATCAAAAAGGATC
TTCACCTAGATCCTTTTAAATTAAAAATGAAGTTTTAAATCAATCTAAAGTATATATGAGTAAACTTGGT
CTGACAGTTACCAATGCTTAATCAGTGAGGCACCTATCTCAGCGATCTGTCTATTTCGTTCATCCATAGT
TGCCTGACTCCCCGTCGTGTAGATAACTACGATACGGGAGGGCTTACCATCTGGCCCCAGTGCTGCAATG
ATACCGCGAGACCCACGCTCACCGGCTCCAGATTTATCAGCAATAAACCAGCCAGCCGGAAGGGCCGAGC
GCAGAAGTGGTCCTGCAACTTTATCCGCCTCCATCCAGTCTATTAATTGTTGCCGGGAAGCTAGAGTAAG
TAGTTCGCCAGTTAATAGTTTGCGCAACGTTGTTGCCATTGCTACAGGCATCGTGGTGTCACGCTCGTCG
TTTGGTATGGCTTCATTCAGCTCCGGTTCCCAACGATCAAGGCGAGTTACATGATCCCCCATGTTGTGCA
AAAAAGCGGTTAGCTCCTTCGGTCCTCCGATCGTTGTCAGAAGTAAGTTGGCCGCAGTGTTATCACTCAT
GGTTATGGCAGCACTGCATAATTCTCTTACTGTCATGCCATCCGTAAGATGCTTTTCTGTGACTGGTGAG
TACTCAACCAAGTCATTCTGAGAATAGTGTATGCGGCGACCGAGTTGCTCTTGCCCGGCGTCAATACGGG
ATAATACCGCGCCACATAGCAGAACTTTAAAAGTGCTCATCATTGGAAAACGTTCTTCGGGGCGAAAACT
CTCAAGGATCTTACCGCTGTTGAGATCCAGTTCGATGTAACCCACTCGTGCACCCAACTGATCTTCAGCA
TCTTTTACTTTCACCAGCGTTTCTGGGTGAGCAAAAACAGGAAGGCAAAATGCCGCAAAAAAGGGAATAA
GGGCGACACGGAAATGTTGAATACTCATACTCTTCCTTTTTCAATATTATTGAAGCATTTATCAGGGTTA
TTGTCTCATGAGCGGATACATATTTGAATGTATTTAGAAAAATAAACAAATAGGGGTTCCGCGCACATTT
CCCCGAAAAGTGCCACCTGACGTC
Features (pLannotate 1.2.2; 21 found; start..end, strand, type, name):
     28..80      -  misc_feature   bom (fragment): basis of mobility region from pBR322
    235..614     +  enhancer       CMV enhancer: human cytomegalovirus immediate early enhancer
    615..818     +  promoter       CMV promoter: human cytomegalovirus (CMV) immediate early promoter
    814..847     +  LTR            5' LTR (truncated) (fragment): truncated 5' long terminal repeat (LTR) from HIV-1
    863..881     +  promoter       T7 promoter: promoter for bacteriophage T7 RNA polymerase
    958..1668    +  CDS            RTN3: RTN3_PONAB - Experimental evidence at transcript level: Swiss-Prot protein existence level 2. May be involved in membrane trafficking in the early secretory pathway. Inhibits BACE1 activity and amyloid precursor protein processing. May induce caspase-8 cascade and apoptosis. May favor BCL2 translocation to the mitochondria upon endoplasmic reticulum stress. Induces the formation of endoplasmic reticulum tubules (By similarity). From Pongo abelii (Sumatran orangutan) (Pongo pygmaeus abelii).
   1669..2388    +  CDS            mEmerald: brightly fluorescent monomeric variant of GFP mammalian codon-optimized
   2426..2650    +  polyA_signal   bGH poly(A) signal: bovine growth hormone polyadenylation signal
   2654..2675    +  promoter       SV40 promoter (fragment): SV40 enhancer and early promoter
   2696..3124    +  rep_origin     f1 ori (sequence partly withheld): f1 bacteriophage origin of replication; arrow indicates direction of (+) strand synthesis
   3138..3467    +  promoter       SV40 promoter: SV40 enhancer and early promoter
   3534..4325    +  CDS            neo: KKA2_KLEPN - Also known as kan, nptII. Experimental evidence at protein level: Swiss-Prot protein existence level 1. Resistance to kanamycin, neomycin, paromomycin, ribostamycin, butirosin and gentamicin B. From Klebsiella pneumoniae.
   4349..4507    +  CDS            ble (fragment): BLE_KLEPN - Experimental evidence at protein level: Swiss-Prot protein existence level 1. Binding protein with a strong affinity to the bleomycin family of antibiotics. Binds to CL990; an antimitotic-antibiotic compound. From Klebsiella pneumoniae.
   4502..4623    +  polyA_signal   SV40 poly(A) signal: SV40 polyadenylation signal
   4696..4712    -  protein_bind   lac operator: The lac repressor binds to the lac operator to inhibit transcription in E. coli. This inhibition can be relieved by adding lactose or isopropyl-β-D-thiogalactopyranoside (IPTG). lac repressor encoded by lacI
   4720..4750    -  promoter       lac promoter: promoter for the E. coli lac operon
   4765..4786    -  protein_bind   CAP binding site: CAP binding activates transcription in the presence of cAMP. E. coli catabolite activator protein
   4799..4891    -  CDS            lacI (fragment): lac repressor; lacI; The lac repressor binds to the lac operator to inhibit transcription in E. coli. This inhibition can be relieved by adding lactose or isopropyl-β-D-thiogalactopyranoside (IPTG).
   5074..5662    -  rep_origin     ori: high-copy-number ColE1/pMB1/pBR322/pUC origin of replication
   5833..6693    -  CDS            AmpR: β-lactamase; bla; confers resistance to ampicillin, carbenicillin, and related antibiotics
   6694..6798    -  promoter       AmpR promoter: bla
