[The description below was written by a language model from this plasmid's Addgene catalogue record and pLannotate feature annotations shown in this document.]
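Description:
Rtn3c-mEmerald is a mammalian expression plasmid built on the pcDNA3.1 backbone that produces mouse reticulon 3, isoform C (Rtn3c), fused at its C terminus to the monomeric green fluorescent protein mEmerald. The 711 bp Rtn3c coding sequence is joined directly in frame to the mammalian codon-optimised mEmerald open reading frame. The fusion is transcribed from the human cytomegalovirus immediate early enhancer and promoter and terminated by the bovine growth hormone polyadenylation signal. A T7 promoter lies between the CMV promoter and the insert, as is standard for this backbone. The automated annotation matched the insert to the orangutan RTN3 protein entry, which reflects sequence conservation among orthologues; the catalogue record gives the species as mouse and notes that the coding sequence derives from an earlier GFP-Rtn3c plasmid. The insert was assembled by Gibson cloning.

In E. coli, the plasmid is maintained through a high-copy ColE1/pUC-type origin and selected with ampicillin via the β-lactamase gene. An f1 origin is also present. For mammalian cells, an SV40 early promoter drives the neomycin phosphotransferase gene followed by an SV40 polyadenylation signal, allowing G418 selection of stable transfectants. Short annotated fragments, such as those assigned to an HIV-1 LTR, ble, lacI and bom, are partial matches in the backbone, not functional elements. The sequenced record is slightly longer than the listed total size. Reticulons are membrane-shaping proteins that induce endoplasmic reticulum tubules, so this construct serves as a fluorescent marker for imaging tubular ER. This is consistent with the associated study on ER tubule morphology.
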