Addgene plasmid #186963: Rtn3c-mEmerald
Purpose: Express Rtn3c with C-terminus mEmerald
Depositing lab: Ke Xu. Depositing organization: University of California, Berkeley. Publication: The endoplasmic reticulum adopts two distinct tubule forms. Wang B, Zhao Z, Xiong M, Yan R, Xu K. Proc Natl Acad Sci U S A. 2022 May 3;119(18):e2117559119. doi: 10.1073/pnas.2117559119. Epub 2022 Apr 26. PubMed 35471903.
Backbone
  Vector backbone: pcDNA3.1
  Backbone size w/o insert (bp): 5345
  Total vector size (bp): 6776
  Vector type: Mammalian Expression
  Selectable markers: Neomycin (select with G418)
Growth in bacteria
  Bacterial resistance: Ampicillin, 100 μg/mL
  Growth temperature: 37°C
  Growth strain: DH5alpha
  Copy number: High Copy
Gene/Insert
  Gene/Insert name: RTN3C (alt name: ASYIP, HAP, NSPL2, NSPLII, RTN3-A1)
  Species: M. musculus (mouse)
  Insert size (bp): 711
  Entrez Gene: Rtn3 (a.k.a. RTN3-A1)
  Promoter: CMV Promoter
  Tag / fusion protein: mEmerald (C terminal on insert)
  Cloning method: Gibson Cloning
  Sequencing primers: 5′ cgcaaatgggcggtaggcgtg; 3′ tagaaggcacagtcgagg
Resource information
  A portion of this plasmid was derived from a plasmid made by: GFP-Rtn3c(mouse) was gift from Prof. Tom Rapoport
Terms and licenses: Academic/Nonprofit Terms; Industry Terms: Not Available to Industry
How to cite: Rtn3c-mEmerald was a gift from Ke Xu (Addgene plasmid # 186963 ; http://n2t.net/addgene:186963 ; RRID:Addgene_186963)
